>Addgene plasmid #89253 | pET-(neg27)GFP-GGS9-Cre-6xHis | addgene full sequence | sequence record 176140 | Addgene NGS Result
CTAAAGTATATATGAGTAAACTTGGTCTGACAGTTACCAATGCTTAATCAGTGAGGCACCTATCTCAGCG
ATCTGTCTATTTCGTTCATCCATAGTTGCCTGACTCCCCGTCGTGTAGATAACTACGATACGGGAGGGCT
TACCATCTGGCCCCAGTGCTGCAATGATACCGCGAGACCCACGCTCACCGGCTCCAGATTTATCAGCAAT
AAACCAGCCAGCCGGAAGGGCCGAGCGCAGAAGTGGTCCTGCAACTTTATCCGCCTCCATCCAGTCTATT
AATTGTTGCCGGGAAGCTAGAGTAAGTAGTTCGCCAGTTAATAGTTTGCGCAACGTTGTTGCCATTGCTA
CAGGCATCGTGGTGTCACGCTCGTCGTTTGGTATGGCTTCATTCAGCTCCGGTTCCCAACGATCAAGGCG
AGTTACATGATCCCCCATGTTGTGCAAAAAAGCGGTTAGCTCCTTCGGTCCTCCGATCGTTGTCAGAAGT
AAGTTGGCCGCAGTGTTATCACTCATGGTTATGGCAGCACTGCATAATTCTCTTACTGTCATGCCATCCG
TAAGATGCTTTTCTGTGACTGGTGAGTACTCAACCAAGTCATTCTGAGAATAGTGTATGCGGCGACCGAG
TTGCTCTTGCCCGGCGTCAATACGGGATAATACCGCGCCACATAGCAGAACTTTAAAAGTGCTCATCATT
GGAAAACGTTCTTCGGGGCGAAAACTCTCAAGGATCTTACCGCTGTTGAGATCCAGTTCGATGTAACCCA
CTCGTGCACCCAACTGATCTTCAGCATCTTTTACTTTCACCAGCGTTTCTGGGTGAGCAAAAACAGGAAG
GCAAAATGCCGCAAAAAAGGGAATAAGGGCGACACGGAAATGTTGAATACTCATACTCTTCCTTTTTCAA
TCATGATTGAAGCATTTATCAGGGTTATTGTCTCATGAGCGGATACATATTTGAATGTATTTAGAAAAAT
AAACAAATAGGTCATGACCAAAATCCCTTAACGTGAGTTTTCGTTCCACTGAGCGTCAGACCCCGTAGAA
AAGATCAAAGGATCTTCTTGAGATCCTTTTTTTCTGCGCGTAATCTGCTGCTTGCAAACAAAAAAACCAC
CGCTACCAGCGGTGGTTTGTTTGCCGGATCAAGAGCTACCAACTCTTTTTCCGAAGGTAACTGGCTTCAG
CAGAGCGCAGATACCAAATACTGTCCTTCTAGTGTAGCCGTAGTTAGGCCACCACTTCAAGAACTCTGTA
GCACCGCCTACATACCTCGCTCTGCTAATCCTGTTACCAGTGGCTGCTGCCAGTGGCGATAAGTCGTGTC
TTACCGGGTTGGACTCAAGACGATAGTTACCGGATAAGGCGCAGCGGTCGGGCTGAACGGGGGGTTCGTG
CACACAGCCCAGCTTGGAGCGAACGACCTACACCGAACTGAGATACCTACAGCGTGAGCTATGAGAAAGC
GCCACGCTTCCCGAAGGGAGAAAGGCGGACAGGTATCCGGTAAGCGGCAGGGTCGGAACAGGAGAGCGCA
CGAGGGAGCTTCCAGGGGGAAACGCCTGGTATCTTTATAGTCCTGTCGGGTTTCGCCACCTCTGACTTGA
GCGTCGATTTTTGTGATGCTCGTCAGGGGGGCGGAGCCTATGGAAAAACGCCAGCAACGCGGCCTTTTTA
CGGTTCCTGGCCTTTTGCTGGCCTTTTGCTCACATGTTCTTTCCTGCGTTATCCCCTGATTCTGTGGATA
ACCGTATTACCGCCTTTGAGTGAGCTGATACCGCTCGCCGCAGCCGAACGACCGAGCGCAGCGAGTCAGT
GAGCGAGGAAGCGGAAGAGCGCCTGATGCGGTATTTTCTCCTTACGCATCTGTGCGGTATTTCACACCGC
AATGGTGCACTCTCAGTACAATCTGCTCTGATGCCGCATAGTTAAGCCAGTATACACTCCGCTATCGCTA
CGTGACTGGGTCATGGCTGCGCCCCGACACCCGCCAACACCCGCTGACGCGCCCTGACGGGCTTGTCTGC
TCCCGGCATCCGCTTACAGACAAGCTGTGACCGTCTCCGGGAGCTGCATGTGTCAGAGGTTTTCACCGTC
ATCACCGAAACGCGCGAGGCAGCTGCGGTAAAGCTCATCAGCGTGGTCGTGAAGCGATTCACAGATGTCT
GCCTGTTCATCCGCGTCCAGCTCGTTGAGTTTCTCCAGAAGCGTTAATGTCTGGCTTCTGATAAAGCGGG
CCATGTTAAGGGCGGTTTTTTCCTGTTTGGTCACTGATGCCTCCGTGTAAGGGGGATTTCTGTTCATGGG
GGTAATGATACCGATGAAACGAGAGAGGATGCTCACGATACGGGTTACTGATGATGAACATGCCCGGTTA
CTGGAACGTTGTGAGGGTAAACAACTGGCGGTATGGATGCGGCGGGACCAGAGAAAAATCACTCAGGGTC
AATGCCAGCGCTTCGTTAATACAGATGTAGGTGTTCCACAGGGTAGCCAGCAGCATCCTGCGATGCAGAT
CCGGAACATAATGGTGCAGGGCGCTGACTTCCGCGTTTCCAGACTTTACGAAACACGGAAACCGAAGACC
ATTCATGTTGTTGCTCAGGTCGCAGACGTTTTGCAGCAGCAGTCGCTTCACGTTCGCTCGCGTATCGGTG
ATTCATTCTGCTAACCAGTAAGGCAACCCCGCCAGCCTAGCCGGGTCCTCAACGACAGGAGCACGATCAT
GCTAGTCATGCCCCGCGCCCACCGGAAGGAGCTGACTGGGTTGAAGGCTCTCAAGGGCATCGGTCGAGAT
CCCGGTGCCTAATGAGTGAGCTAACTTACATTAATTGCGTTGCGCTCACTGCCCGCTTTCCAGTCGGGAA
ACCTGTCGTGCCAGCTGCATTAATGAATCGGCCAACGCGCGGGGAGAGGCGGTTTGCGTATTGGGCGCCA
GGGTGGTTTTTCTTTTCACCAGTGAGACGGGCAACAGCTGATTGCCCTTCACCGCCTGGCCCTGAGAGAG
TTGCAGCAAGCGGTCCACGCTGGTTTGCCCCAGCAGGCGAAAATCCTGTTTGATGGTGGTTAACGGCGGG
ATATAACATGAGCTGTCTTCGGTATCGTCGTATCCCACTACCGAGATGTCCGCACCAACGCGCAGCCCGG
ACTCGGTAATGGCGCGCATTGCGCCCAGCGCCATCTGATCGTTGGCAACCAGCATCGCAGTGGGAACGAT
GCCCTCATTCAGCATTTGCATGGTTTGTTGAAAACCGGACATGGCACTCCAGTCGCCTTCCCGTTCCGCT
ATCGGCTGAATTTGATTGCGAGTGAGATATTTATGCCAGCCAGCCAGACGCAGACGCGCCGAGACAGAAC
TTAATGGGCCCGCTAACAGCGCGATTTGCTGGTGACCCAATGCGACCAGATGCTCCACGCCCAGTCGCGT
ACCGTCTTCATGGGAGAAAATAATACTGTTGATGGGTGTCTGGTCAGAGACATCAAGAAATAACGCCGGA
ACATTAGTGCAGGCAGCTTCCACAGCAATGGCATCCTGGTCATCCAGCGGATAGTTAATGATCAGCCCAC
TGACGCGTTGCGCGAGAAGATTGTGCACCGCCGCTTTACAGGCTTCGACGCCGCTTCGTTCTACCATCGA
CACCACCACGCTGGCACCCAGTTGATCGGCGCGAGATTTAATCGCCGCGACAATTTGCGACGGCGCGTGC
AGGGCCAGACTGGAGGTGGCAACGCCAATCAGCAACGACTGTTTGCCCGCCAGTTGTTGTGCCACGCGGT
TGGGAATGTAATTCAGCTCCGCCATCGCCGCTTCCACTTTTTCCCGCGTTTTCGCAGAAACGTGGCTGGC
CTGGTTCACCACGCGGGAAACGGTCTGATAAGAGACACCGGCATACTCTGCGACATCGTATAACGTTACT
GGTTTCACATTCACCACCCTGAATTGACTCTCTTCCGGGCGCTATCATGCCATACCGCGAAAGGTTTTGC
GCCATTCGATGGTGTCCGGGATCTCGACGCTCTCCCTTATGCGACTCCTGCATTAGGAAGCAGCCCAGTA
GTAGGTTGAGGCCGTTGAGCACCGCCGCCGCAAGGAATGGTGCATGCAAGGAGATGGCGCCCAACAGTCC
CCCGGCCACGGGGCCTGCCACCATACCCACGCCGAAACAAGCGCTCATGAGCCCGAAGTGGCGAGCCCGA
TCTTCCCCATCGGTGATGTCGGCGATATAGGCGCCAGCAACCGCACCTGTGGCGCCGGTGATGCCGGCCA
CGATGCGTCCGGCGTAGAGGATCGAGATCGATCTCGATCCCGCGAAATTAATACGACTCACTATAGGGGA
ATTGTGAGCGGATAACAATTCCCCTCTAGAAATAATTTTGTTTAACTTTAAGAAGGAGATATACCATGGG
TGCTAGCAAAGGTGAAGAGCTGTTTGACGGTGTAGTACCGATCTTAGTGGAATTAGACGGCGACGTGAAC
GGTCACGAATTTAGCGTGCGCGGCGAGGGCGAAGGTGACGCTACCGAGGGTGAATTGACCCTGAAGTTTA
TTTGCACAACAGGCGAATTACCCGTTCCGTGGCCCACCTTAGTGACCACCCTGACCTATGGCGTTCAGTG
CTTCAGTGATTACCCAGATCATATGAAACAACACGATTTTTTCAAATCAGCCATGCCTGAAGGATATGTT
CAAGAGCGTACAATCAGCTTCAAGGACGATGGCACCTATAAAACGCGTGCGGAAGTGAAATTTGAAGGCG
ACACATTAGTAAACCGTATCGAACTGAAAGGTATCGACTTCAAAGAAGACGGCAACATTTTAGGCCATAA
GCTGGAATATAACTTTAATTCTCATAACGTGTATATTACGGCCGATAAACAGGAAAACGGTATCAAGGCA
GAATTTGAAATTCGCCATAACGTGGAGGACGGCAGCGTTCAATTAGCGGATCATTATCAACAAAACACGC
CGATTGGTGATGGGCCTGTACTGTTACCTGACGATCACTACCTGAGCACGGAGTCAGCCCTGAGCAAAGA
TCCGAACGAAGACCGCGATCACATGGTTCTGTTAGAATTCGTGACCGCTGCAGGCATTGATCATGGAATG
GACGAGCTGTACAAGACCGGTGGTAGCGGTGGTTCTGGTGGTTCTGGTGGTAGCGGCGGTAGCGGTGGTA
GCGGTGGTAGCGGTGGCAGCGGCGGTACCGCGAGCAATTTACTGACCGTACACCAAAATTTGCCTGCATT
GCCGGTCGATGCAACGAGTGATGAGGTTCGCAAGAACCTGATGGACATGTTCAGGGATCGCCAGGCGTTT
TCTGAGCATACCTGGAAAATGCTTCTGTCCGTTTGCCGGTCGTGGGCGGCATGGTGCAAGTTGAATAACC
GGAAATGGTTTCCCGCAGAACCTGAAGATGTTCGCGATTATCTTCTATATCTTCAGGCGCGCGGTCTGGC
AGTAAAAACTATCCAGCAACATTTGGGCCAGCTAAACATGCTTCATCGTCGGTCCGGGCTGCCACGACCA
AGTGACAGCAATGCTGTTTCACTGGTTATGCGGCGTATCCGAAAAGAAAACGTTGATGCCGGTGAACGTG
CAAAACAGGCTCTAGCGTTCGAACGCACTGATTTCGACCAGGTTCGTTCACTCATGGAAAATAGCGATCG
CTGCCAGGATATACGTAATCTGGCATTTCTGGGGATTGCTTATAACACCCTGTTACGTATAGCCGAAATT
GCCAGGATCAGGGTTAAAGATATCTCACGTACTGACGGTGGGAGAATGTTAATCCATATTGGCAGAACGA
AAACGCTGGTTAGCACCGCAGGTGTAGAGAAGGCACTTAGCCTGGGGGTAACTAAACTGGTCGAGCGATG
GATTTCCGTCTCTGGTGTAGCTGATGATCCGAATAACTACCTGTTTTGCCGGGTCAGAAAAAATGGTGTT
GCCGCGCCATCTGCCACCAGCCAGCTATCAACTCGCGCCCTGGAAGGGATTTTTGAAGCAACTCATCGAT
TGATTTACGGCGCTAAGGATGACTCTGGTCAGAGATACCTGGCCTGGTCTGGACACAGTGCCCGTGTCGG
AGCCGCGCGAGATATGGCCCGCGCTGGAGTTTCAATACCGGAGATCATGCAAGCTGGTGGCTGGACCAAT
GTAAATATTGTCATGAACTATATCCGTAACCTGGATAGTGAAACAGGGGCAATGGTGCGCCTGCTGGAAG
ATGGCGACGGCGGATCCCATCACCACCACCATCACTAATGACTCGAGTCTGGTAAAGAAACCGCTGCTGC
GAAATTTGAACGCCAGCACATGGACTCGTCTACTAGCGCAGCTTAATTAACCTAGGCTGCTGCCACCGCT
GAGCAATAACTAGCATAACCCCTTGGGGCCTCTAAACGGGTCTTGAGGGGTTTTTTGCTGAAAGGAGGAA
CTATATCCGGATTGGCGAATGGG
[124 nt withheld, positions 6464-6587]
C
[91 nt withheld, positions 6589-6679]
A
[49 nt withheld, positions 6681-6729]
CCTTTGACGTTGGAGTCCACGTTCTTT
[37 nt withheld, positions 6757-6793]
ACCCTATCTCGGTCTATTCTTTTGATTTATAAGGGATTTTGCCGATTTCGGCCTATTGGTTAAAAAATGA
GCTGATTTAACAAAAATTTAACGCGAATTTTAACAAAATATTAACGTTTACAATTTCTGGCGGCACGATG
GCATGAGATTATCAAAAAGGATCTTCACCTAGATCCTTTTAAATTAAAAATGAAGTTTTAAATCAAT
Features (pLannotate 1.2.2; 20 found; start..end, strand, type, name):
     34..894     -  CDS            AmpR: β-lactamase; bla; confers resistance to ampicillin, carbenicillin, and related antibiotics
    895..987     -  promoter       AmpR promoter: bla
   1068..1656    +  rep_origin     ori: high-copy-number ColE1/pMB1/pBR322/pUC origin of replication
   1842..1981    -  misc_feature   bom: basis of mobility region from pBR322
   2083..2274    -  CDS            rop: Rop protein, which maintains plasmids at low copy number; rop
   2291..2671    +  CDS            YPB1_ECOLX: Protein predicted: Swiss-Prot protein existence level 4. From Escherichia coli.
   2733..2797    -  CDS            TcR (fragment): tetracycline efflux protein; tet; confers resistance to tetracycline
   2812..2833    -  protein_bind   CAP binding site: CAP binding activates transcription in the presence of cAMP. E. coli catabolite activator protein
   2846..3928    -  CDS            lacI: lac repressor; lacI; The lac repressor binds to the lac operator to inhibit transcription in E. coli. This inhibition can be relieved by adding lactose or isopropyl-β-D-thiogalactopyranoside (IPTG).
   3929..4006    -  promoter       lacI promoter: lacI
   4014..4293    -  CDS            TcR (fragment): tetracycline efflux protein; tet; confers resistance to tetracycline
   4319..4337    +  promoter       T7 promoter: promoter for bacteriophage T7 RNA polymerase
   4338..4362    +  protein_bind   lac operator: The lac repressor binds to the lac operator to inhibit transcription in E. coli. This inhibition can be relieved by adding lactose or isopropyl-β-D-thiogalactopyranoside (IPTG). lac repressor encoded by lacI
   4377..4399    +  RBS            RBS: efficient ribosome binding site from bacteriophage T7 gene 10 (Olins and Rangwala, 1989)
   4415..5125    +  CDS            Superfolder GFP: Superfolder GFP is a basic (constitutively fluorescent) green fluorescent protein published in 2005, derived from Aequorea victoria. It is reported to be a very rapidly-maturing weak dimer.
   5215..6237    +  CDS            Cre: site-specific recombinase Cre is a site-specific recombinase from bacteriophage P1. Recombination occurs at loxP sequences.
   6284..6325    +  CDS            S-Tag (fragment): affinity and epitope tag derived from pancreatic ribonuclease A
   6355..6372    +  CDS            SET1 (fragment): solubility-enhancement tag derived from T7 phage gene 10B
   6380..6427    +  terminator     T7 terminator: transcription terminator for bacteriophage T7 RNA polymerase
   6464..6919    +  rep_origin     f1 ori (sequence partly withheld): f1 bacteriophage origin of replication; arrow indicates direction of (+) strand synthesis
