[The description below was written by a language model from this plasmid's Addgene catalogue record and pLannotate feature annotations shown in this document.]
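Description:
pET-(neg27)GFP-GGS9-Cre-6xHis is a bacterial expression plasmid of about 7 kb, built on the Novagen pET29 backbone, for producing a recombinant fusion protein in E. coli. It carries a ColE1/pMB1-type origin together with the pBR322 bom region and the rop gene, plus an f1 phage origin. The catalogue lists it as high copy, although rop normally moderates copy number. Selection is by ampicillin through the β-lactamase gene and its own promoter. This is worth noting because standard pET29 vectors are kanamycin resistant, but both the catalogue entry and the feature table agree on ampicillin here. Short tetracycline-resistance fragments in the annotation are non-functional backbone remnants.

The payload is a synthetic open reading frame of roughly 1.9 kb assembled by Gibson cloning. It encodes a supernegatively charged GFP variant with a theoretical net charge of −27 (annotated as superfolder GFP by sequence similarity). According to the construct name, this is joined through a flexible (GGS)9 linker to the bacteriophage P1 Cre recombinase and ends in a C-terminal His6 tag for metal-affinity purification. The linker and His tag are not annotated as separate features. The small S-Tag and SET1 fragments called downstream of Cre appear to be residual vector sequence or partial matches. Transcription is driven by a T7 promoter with an adjacent lac operator, translation by the T7 gene 10 ribosome binding site, and transcription stops at the T7 terminator. The plasmid-borne lacI gene keeps expression repressed until IPTG induction in a host supplying T7 RNA polymerase, such as a DE3 lysogen.

The record states the purpose only as expressing the −27 GFP–Cre fusion in E. coli. The purified protein would combine fluorescence with loxP-directed recombinase activity, but the record does not describe downstream applications.
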