Addgene plasmid #89253: pET-(neg27)GFP-GGS9-Cre-6xHis
Purpose: Expresses GFP with -27 theoretical charge fused to Cre in E.Coli
Depositing lab: David Liu. Depositing organization: Harvard University.
Backbone
  Vector backbone: pET29
  Backbone manufacturer: Novagen
  Backbone size w/o insert (bp): 5023
  Total vector size (bp): 7003
  Vector type: Bacterial Expression
Growth in bacteria
  Bacterial resistance: Ampicillin, 100 μg/mL
  Growth temperature: 37°C
  Growth strain: DH5alpha
  Growth instructions: Can also maintain in Mach1. For protein expression, transform into BL21 Star (DE3) cells. Induce at 0.6 OD with 0.5 mM IPTG final concentration. Growing overnight (16 hours) at 20-25 C.
  Copy number: High Copy
Gene/Insert
  Gene/Insert name: (neg27)GFP-GGS9-Cre-6xHis
  Species: Synthetic
  Insert size (bp): 1930
  Promoter: T7
  Tag / fusion protein: His6 (C terminal on insert)
  Cloning method: Gibson Cloning
  Sequencing primers: 5′ T7 Promoter; 3′ T7 Terminator
Terms and licenses: Academic/Nonprofit Terms; Industry Terms: Not Available to Industry
How to cite: pET-(neg27)GFP-GGS9-Cre-6xHis was a gift from David Liu (Addgene plasmid # 89253 ; http://n2t.net/addgene:89253 ; RRID:Addgene_89253)
