>Addgene plasmid #89253 | pET-(neg27)GFP-GGS9-Cre-6xHis | depositor partial sequence | sequence record 172903 | Cre insert
ACCGGTGGTAGCGGTGGTTCTGGTGGTTCTGGTGGTAGCGGCGGTAGCGGTGGTAGCGGTGGTAGCGGTG
GCAGCGGCGGTACCGCGAGCAATTTACTGACCGTACACCAAAATTTGCCTGCATTGCCGGTCGATGCAAC
GAGTGATGAGGTTCGCAAGAACCTGATGGACATGTTCAGGGATCGCCAGGCGTTTTCTGAGCATACCTGG
AAAATGCTTCTGTCCGTTTGCCGGTCGTGGGCGGCATGGTGCAAGTTGAATAACCGGAAATGGTTTCCCG
CAGAACCTGAAGATGTTCGCGATTATCTTCTATATCTTCAGGCGCGCGGTCTGGCAGTAAAAACTATCCA
GCAACATTTGGGCCAGCTAAACATGCTTCATCGTCGGTCCGGGCTGCCACGACCAAGTGACAGCAATGCT
GTTTCACTGGTTATGCGGCGTATCCGAAAAGAAAACGTTGATGCCGGTGAACGTGCAAAACAGGCTCTAG
CGTTCGAACGCACTGATTTCGACCAGGTTCGTTCACTCATGGAAAATAGCGATCGCTGCCAGGATATACG
TAATCTGGCATTTCTGGGGATTGCTTATAACACCCTGTTACGTATAGCCGAAATTGCCAGGATCAGGGTT
AAAGATATCTCACGTACTGACGGTGGGAGAATGTTAATCCATATTGGCAGAACGAAAACGCTGGTTAGCA
CCGCAGGTGTAGAGAAGGCACTTAGCCTGGGGGTAACTAAACTGGTCGAGCGATGGATTTCCGTCTCTGG
TGTAGCTGATGATCCGAATAACTACCTGTTTTGCCGGGTCAGAAAAAATGGTGTTGCCGCGCCATCTGCC
ACCAGCCAGCTATCAACTCGCGCCCTGGAAGGGATTTTTGAAGCAACTCATCGATTGATTTACGGCGCTA
AGGATGACTCTGGTCAGAGATACCTGGCCTGGTCTGGACACAGTGCCCGTGTCGGAGCCGCGCGAGATAT
GGCCCGCGCTGGAGTTTCAATACCGGAGATCATGCAAGCTGGTGGCTGGACCAATGTAAATATTGTCATG
AACTATATCCGTAACCTGGATAGTGAAACAGGGGCAATGGTGCGCCTGCTGGAAGATGGCGACGGCGGAT
CCCATCACCACCACCATCACTAATGA
